Addgene plasmid #19274: pCMV WS myc
Depositing lab: Philip Leder. Depositing organization: Harvard Medical School.
Backbone
  Vector backbone: pcDNA3.1
  Backbone size w/o insert (bp): 5500
  Vector type: Mammalian Expression
Growth in bacteria
  Bacterial resistance: Ampicillin, 100 μg/mL
  Growth temperature: 37°C
  Growth strain: DH5alpha
  Copy number: Unknown
Gene/Insert
  Gene/Insert name: mouse Wrn cDNA
  Species: M. musculus (mouse)
  Insert size (bp): 4300
  Cloning method: Restriction Enzyme; 5′ cloning site NotI (unknown if destroyed); 3′ cloning site HindIII (unknown if destroyed)
  Sequencing primers: 5′ n/a
Terms and licenses: Academic/Nonprofit Terms; Industry Terms: Not Available to Industry
How to cite: pCMV WS myc was a gift from Philip Leder (Addgene plasmid # 19274 ; http://n2t.net/addgene:19274 ; RRID:Addgene_19274)
