[The description below was written by a language model from this plasmid's Addgene catalogue record.]
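Description:
pCMV WS myc is a mammalian expression plasmid built on the pcDNA3.1 backbone (about 5.5 kb without insert) that carries the mouse Wrn cDNA, an insert of roughly 4.3 kb from Mus musculus. Wrn encodes the murine homologue of the Werner syndrome protein, a RecQ-family helicase involved in genome maintenance. The cDNA was placed in the vector by restriction cloning between NotI at the 5′ end and HindIII at the 3′ end; the record does not say whether these sites survived cloning. The plasmid is propagated in E. coli under ampicillin selection, and its copy number is listed as unknown.

No feature table or promoter field accompanies the entry, so the regulatory layout has to be inferred from the name and backbone. pcDNA3.1 vectors normally drive their insert from the strong constitutive CMV immediate-early promoter, which fits the "pCMV" in the name. Similarly, "myc" suggests that the Wrn protein is fused to a myc epitope tag for detection by immunoblotting or immunofluorescence, but the record does not list a tag or say at which terminus it would sit. pcDNA3.1 backbones also usually carry a mammalian selection marker, but none is specified here. The stated purpose is limited to mammalian expression. The construct is suited to transient expression of mouse WRN in cultured cells, for example to study its localisation, interactions or function.
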