>Addgene plasmid #19274 | pCMV WS myc | addgene partial sequence | sequence record 25084 | BGH-rev 5'-TAGAAGGCACAGTCGAGG-3'
NNNNNNNNNNTGNTGANGANGANGATGGTCGACGGCGCTATTCAGATCCTCTTCTGAGATGAGTTTTTGT
TCGGGCCCAAGCTTAAGAGACCTTTCTTTTTGGTCTTGGCCATTGATGATGAGCTGCCGGTATCAGCTGA
GGGCACATTTCCTTTGGCAAACCACTCAGGTAATTTTCTCTTTGACTCTGAAGATGATGCCTTGGTCTCG
GTGACCACCTCTTTGCTCTCCTTACAGCTCTCACAACTCTCTGCAGAGCTGGGGAAACGCCTCTTCCTGC
TGGAATCACAAGGAGGCTGGGTTCTGCTGTCGGAACCACTCTGAAGAATCTCAATCGCCATGTGGATGAG
GTACGTGTCGATGTTTTCAGGAACTAACATTCTGATGAGTTTAACTTTATACATATCTGAGTTGATGGGA
GGGTTTCGGATGACATCCATAATAATCTTCCAAGTCTCTGGGGTCAGGCCAGCTCGCTCCATATCCAGGG
GGTAGCCGGCTTTCACCGCCTGGGCTAAGTGCATGCCGACTGCTGTGAGAGGCAGGAGCCTGTTCTCAGC
TATGCTGTGTAAGGGCATTTTCTTTTCCTGGAATAGAGTGTATGTGACGGCCACAGACTGGGGGAGTGAG
CAGTCTTTCTTTTCCATCTCCTGACTTTTCTCCTGTTCCTTGTGAGGTTTGGCACTGGAAAGGAGGTCTG
TCTGAACACTAGTTACTTGACAGAAATGTTTGATGACTCCCAACAGAGGGGCCAACAGAGCAGCTTTGCC
TTCAGANACACCGTCNANCTGTTTCATGTTTTCANANNNNNNNNNNNNNNNNNNNNNNNNNNNNNANNNN
NNNNNNNTTNNNNNNNNAAANNNNNGGGNNNNNNCNNNCNNNNTNNNNNNNNGNNNNTNNNNNNNNN
